>Addgene plasmid #211992 | pKLV2-U6gRNA5(VENTX_5-4)-PGKpuroBFP-W | addgene full sequence | sequence record 420021 | Addgene NGS Result
GTCAATAATGACGTATGTTCCCATAGTAACGCCAATAGGGACTTTCCATTGACGTCAATGGGTGGAGTAT
TTACGGTAAACTGCCCACTTGGCAGTACATCAAGTGTATCATATGCCAAGTACGCCCCCTATTGACGTCA
ATGACGGTAAATGGCCCGCCTGGCATTATGCCCAGTACATGACCTTATGGGACTTTCCTACTTGGCAGTA
CATCTACGTATTAGTCATCGCTATTACCATGGTGATGCGGTTTTGGCAGTACATCAATGGGCGTGGATAG
CGGTTTGACTCACGGGGATTTCCAAGTCTCCACCCCATTGACGTCAATGGGAGTTTGTTTTGGCACCAAA
ATCAACGGGACTTTCCAAAATGTCGTAACAACTCCGCCCCATTGACGCAAATGGGCGGTAGGCGTGTACG
GTGGGAGGTCTATATAAGCAGCGCGTTTTGCCTGTACTGGGTCTCTCTGGTTAGACCAGATCTGAGCCTG
GGAGCTCTCTGGCTAACTAGGGAACCCACTGCTTAAGCCTCAATAAAGCTTGCCTTGAGTGCTTCAAGTA
GTGTGTGCCCGTCTGTTGTGTGACTCTGGTAACTAGAGATCCCTCAGACCCTTTTAGTCAGTGTGGAAAA
TCTCTAGCAGTGGCGCCCGAACAGGGACTTGAAAGCGAAAGGGAAACCAGAGGAGCTCTCTCGACGCAGG
ACTCGGCTTGCTGAAGCGCGCACGGCAAGAGGCGAGGGGCGGCGACTGGTGAGTACGCCAAAAATTTTGA
CTAGCGGAGGCTAGAAGGAGAGAGATGGGTGCGAGAGCGTCAGTATTAAGCGGGGGAGAATTAGATCGCG
ATGGGAAAAAATTCGGTTAAGGCCAGGGGGAAAGAAAAAATATAAATTAAAACATATAGTATGGGCAAGC
AGGGAGCTAGAACGATTCGCAGTTAATCCTGGCCTGTTAGAAACATCAGAAGGCTGTAGACAAATACTGG
GACAGCTACAACCATCCCTTCAGACAGGATCAGAAGAACTTAGATCATTATATAATACAGTAGCAACCCT
CTATTGTGTGCATCAAAGGATAGAGATAAAAGACACCAAGGAAGCTTTAGACAAGATAGAGGAAGAGCAA
AACAAAAGTAAGACCACCGCACAGCAAGCGGCCGGCCGCGCTGATCTTCAGACCTGGAGGAGGAGATATG
AGGGACAATTGGAGAAGTGAATTATATAAATATAAAGTAGTAAAAATTGAACCATTAGGAGTAGCACCCA
CCAAGGCAAAGAGAAGAGTGGTGCAGAGAGAAAAAAGAGCAGTGGGAATAGGAGCTTTGTTCCTTGGGTT
CTTGGGAGCAGCAGGAAGCACTATGGGCGCAGCGTCAATGACGCTGACGGTACAGGCCAGACAATTATTG
TCTGGTATAGTGCAGCAGCAGAACAATTTGCTGAGGGCTATTGAGGCGCAACAGCATCTGTTGCAACTCA
CAGTCTGGGGCATCAAGCAGCTCCAGGCAAGAATCCTGGCTGTGGAAAGATACCTAAAGGATCAACAGCT
CCTGGGGATTTGGGGTTGCTCTGGAAAACTCATTTGCACCACTGCTGTGCCTTGGAATGCTAGTTGGAGT
AATAAATCTCTGGAACAGATTTGGAATCACACGACCTGGATGGAGTGGGACAGAGAAATTAACAATTACA
CAAGCTTAATACACTCCTTAATTGAAGAATCGCAAAACCAGCAAGAAAAGAATGAACAAGAATTATTGGA
ATTAGATAAATGGGCAAGTTTGTGGAATTGGTTTAACATAACAAATTGGCTGTGGTATATAAAATTATTC
ATAATGATAGTAGGAGGCTTGGTAGGTTTAAGAATAGTTTTTGCTGTACTTTCTATAGTGAATAGAGTTA
GGCAGGGATATTCACCATTATCGTTTCAGACCCACCTCCCAACCCCGAGGGGACCCGACAGGCCCGAAGG
AATAGAAGAAGAAGGTGGAGAGAGAGACAGAGACAGATCCATTCGATTAGTGAACGGATCGGCACTGCGT
GCGCCAATTCTGCAGACAAATGGCAGTATTCATCCACAATTTTAAAAGAAAAGGGGGGATTGGGGGGTAC
AGTGCAGGGGAAAGAATAGTAGACATAATAGCAACAGACATACAAACTAAAGAATTACAAAAACAAATTA
CAAAAATTCAAAATTTTCGGGTTTATTACAGGGACAGCAGAGATCCAGTTTGGTTAGTACCGGGCCCTAC
GCGTCCAAGGTCGGGCAGGAAGAGGGCCTATTTCCCATGATTCCTTCATATTTGCATATACGATACAAGG
CTGTTAGAGAGATAATTAGAATTAATTTGACTGTAAACACAAAGATATTAGTACAAAATACGTGACGTAG
AAAGTAATAATTTCTTGGGTAGTTTGCAGTTTTAAAATTATGTTTTAAAATGGACTATCATATGCTTACC
GTAACTTGAAAGTATTTCGATTTCTTGGCTTTATATATCTTGTGGAAAGGACGAAACACCGTCTATGTCA
GGGTTGAGTAGTTTAAGAGCTATGCTGGAAACAGCATAGCAAGTTTAAATAAGGCTAGTCCGTTATCAAC
TTGAAAAAGTGGCACCGAGTCGGTGCTTTTTTTGGATCCAATTCTACCGGGTAGGGGAGGCGCTTTTCCC
AAGGCAGTCTGGAGCATGCGCTTTAGCAGCCCCGCTGGGCACTTGGCGCTACACAAGTGGCCTCTGGCCT
CGCACACATTCCACATCCACCGGTAGGCGCCAACCGGCTCCGTTCTTTGGTGGCCCCTTCGCGCCACCTT
CTACTCCTCCCCTAGTCAGGAAGTTCCCCCCCGCCCCGCAGCTCGCGTCGTGCAGGACGTGACAAATGGA
AGTAGCACGTCTCACTAGTCTCGTGCAGATGGACAGCACCGCTGAGCAATGGAAGCGGGTAGGCCTTTGG
GGCAGCGGCCAATAGCAGCTTTGCTCCTTCGCTTTCTGGGCTCAGAGGCTGGGAAGGGGTGGGTCCGGGG
GCGGGCTCAGGGGCGGGCTCAGGGGCGGGGCGGGCGCCCGAAGGTCCTCCGGAGGCCCGGCATTCTGCAC
GCTTCAAAAGCGCACGTCTGCCGCGCTGTTCTCCTCTTCCTCATCTCCGGGCCTTTCGACCTGCATCCAT
CTAGATCTCGAGCAGCTGAAGCTTACCATGACCGAGTACAAGCCCACGGTGCGCCTCGCCACCCGCGACG
ACGTCCCCAGGGCCGTACGCACCCTCGCCGCCGCGTTCGCCGACTACCCCGCCACGCGCCACACCGTCGA
TCCGGACCGCCACATCGAGCGGGTCACCGAGCTGCAAGAACTCTTCCTCACGCGCGTCGGGCTCGACATC
GGCAAGGTGTGGGTCGCGGACGACGGCGCCGCGGTGGCGGTCTGGACCACGCCGGAGAGCGTCGAAGCGG
GGGCGGTGTTCGCCGAGATCGGCCCGCGCATGGCCGAGTTGAGCGGTTCCCGGCTGGCCGCGCAGCAACA
GATGGAAGGCCTCCTGGCGCCGCACCGGCCCAAGGAGCCCGCGTGGTTCCTGGCCACCGTCGGCGTCTCG
CCCGACCACCAGGGCAAGGGTCTGGGCAGCGCCGTCGTGCTCCCCGGAGTGGAGGCGGCCGAGCGCGCCG
GGGTGCCCGCCTTCCTGGAGACCTCCGCGCCCCGCAACCTCCCCTTCTACGAGCGGCTCGGCTTCACCGT
CACCGCCGACGTCGAGGTGCCCGAAGGACCGCGCACCTGGTGCATGACCCGCAAGCCCGGTGCCGGCGGC
GGGTCCGGAGGAGAGGGCAGAGGAAGTCTCCTAACATGCGGTGACGTGGAGGAGAATCCTGGCCCAATGA
GCGAGCTGATTAAGGAGAACATGCACATGAAGCTGTACATGGAGGGCACCGTGGACAACCATCACTTCAA
GTGCACATCCGAGGGCGAAGGCAAGCCCTACGAGGGCACCCAGACCATGAGAATCAAGGTGGTCGAGGGC
GGCCCTCTCCCCTTCGCCTTCGACATCCTGGCTACTAGCTTCCTCTACGGCAGCAAGACCTTCATCAACC
ACACCCAGGGCATCCCCGACTTCTTCAAGCAGTCCTTCCCTGAGGGCTTCACATGGGAGAGAGTCACCAC
ATACGAGGACGGGGGCGTGCTGACCGCTACCCAGGACACCAGCCTCCAGGACGGCTGCCTCATCTACAAC
GTCAAGATCAGAGGGGTGAACTTCACATCCAACGGCCCTGTGATGCAGAAGAAAACACTCGGCTGGGAGG
CCTTCACCGAGACGCTGTACCCCGCTGACGGCGGCCTGGAAGGCAGAAACGACATGGCCCTGAAGCTCGT
GGGCGGGAGCCATCTGATCGCAAACATCAAGACCACATATAGATCCAAGAAACCCGCTAAGAACCTCAAG
ATGCCTGGCGTCTACTATGTGGACTACAGACTGGAAAGAATCAAGGAGGCCAACAACGAGACCTACGTCG
AGCAGCACGAGGTGGCAGTGGCCAGATACTGCGACCTCCCTAGCAAACTGGGGCACAAGCTTAATTGAGC
GGCCGCTCAACCTCTGGATTACAAAATTTGTGAAAGATTGACTGGTATTCTTAACTATGTTGCTCCTTTT
ACGCTATGTGGATACGCTGCTTTAATGCCTTTGTATCATGCTATTGCTTCCCGTATGGCTTTCATTTTCT
CCTCCTTGTATAAATCCTGGTTGCTGTCTCTTTATGAGGAGTTGTGGCCCGTTGTCAGGCAACGTGGCGT
GGTGTGCACTGTGTTTGCTGACGCAACCCCCACTGGTTGGGGCATTGCCACCACCTGTCAGCTCCTTTCC
GGGACTTTCGCTTTCCCCCTCCCTATTGCCACGGCGGAACTCATCGCCGCCTGCCTTGCCCGCTGCTGGA
CAGGGGCTCGGCTGTTGGGCACTGACAATTCCGTGGTGTTGTCGGGGAAATCATCGTCCTTTCCTTGGCT
GCTCGCCTGTGTTGCCACCTGGATTCTGCGCGGGACGTCCTTCTGCTACGTCCCTTCGGCCCTCAATCCA
GCGGACCTTCCTTCCCGCGGCCTGCTGCCGGCTCTGCGGCCTCTTCCGCGTCTACGCCTTCGCCCTCAGA
CGAGTCGGATCTCCCTTTGGGCCGCCTCCCCGCAGGTACCTTTAAGACCAATGACTTACAAGGCAGCTGT
AGATCTTAGCCACTTTTTAAAAGAAAAGGGGGGACTGGAAGGGCTAATTCACTCCCAAAGAAGTCAAGAT
CTGCTTTTTGCCTGTACTGGGTCTCTCTGGTTAGACCAGAGTCTCTCTGGTTAGACCAGATCTGAGCCTG
GGAGCTCTCTGGCTAACTAGGGAACCCACTGCTTAAGCCTCAATAAAGCTTGCCTTGAGTGCTTCAAGTA
GTGTGTGCCCGTCTGTTGTGTGACTCTGGTAACTAGAGATCCCTCAGACCCTTTTAGTCAGTGTGGAAAA
TCTCTAGCAGTTTAAACCCGCTGATCAGCCTCGACTGTGCCTTCTAGTTGCCAGCCATCTGTTGTTTGCC
CCTCCCCCGTGCCTTCCTTGACCCTGGAAGGTGCCACTCCCACTGTCCTTTCCTAATAAAATGAGGAAAT
TGCATCGCATTGTCTGAGTAGGTGTCATTCTATTCTGGGGGGTGGGGTGGGGCAGGACAGCAAGGGGGAG
GATTGGGAAGTCAATAGCAGGCATGCTGGGGATGCGGTGGGCTCTATGGGCGGCCGTTAATTAAGCTTTT
GTTCCCTTTAGTGAGGGTTAATTGCGCGCTTGGCGTAATCATGGTCATAGCTGTTTCCTGTGTGAAATTG
TTATCCGCTCACAATTCCACACAACATACGAGCCGGGAGCATAAAGTGTAAAGCCTGGGGTGCCTAATGA
GTGAGCTAACTCACATTAATTGCGTTGCGCTCACTGCCCGCTTTCCAGTCGGGAAACCTGTCGTGCCAGC
TGCATTAATGAATCGGCCAACGCGCGGGGAGAGGCGGTTTGCGTATTGGGCGCTCTTCCGCTTCCTCGCT
CACTGACTCGCTGCGCTCGGTCGTTCGGCTGCGGCGAGCGGTATCAGCTCACTCAAAGGCGGTAATACGG
TTATCCACAGAATCAGGGGATAACGCAGGAAAGAACATGTGAGCAAAAGGCCAGCAAAAGGCCAGGAACC
GTAAAAAGGCCGCGTTGCTGGCGTTTTTCCATAGGCTCCGCCCCCCTGACGAGCATCACAAAAATCGACG
CTCAAGTCAGAGGTGGCGAAACCCGACAGGACTATAAAGATACCAGGCGTTTCCCCCTGGAAGCTCCCTC
GTGCGCTCTCCTGTTCCGACCCTGCCGCTTACCGGATACCTGTCCGCCTTTCTCCCTTCGGGAAGCGTGG
CGCTTTCTCATAGCTCACGCTGTAGGTATCTCAGTTCGGTGTAGGTCGTTCGCTCCAAGCTGGGCTGTGT
GCACGAACCCCCCGTTCAGCCCGACCGCTGCGCCTTATCCGGTAACTATCGTCTTGAGTCCAACCCGGTA
AGACACGACTTATCGCCACTGGCAGCAGCCACTGGTAACAGGATTAGCAGAGCGAGGTATGTAGGCGGTG
CTACAGAGTTCTTGAAGTGGTGGCCTAACTACGGCTACACTAGAAGAACAGTATTTGGTATCTGCGCTCT
GCTGAAGCCAGTTACCTTCGGAAAAAGAGTTGGTAGCTCTTGATCCGGCAAACAAACCACCGCTGGTAGC
GGTGGTTTTTTTGTTTGCAAGCAGCAGATTACGCGCAGAAAAAAAGGATCTCAAGAAGATCCTTTGATCT
TTTCTACGGGGTCTGACGCTCAGTGGAACGAAAACTCACGTTAAGGGATTTTGGTCATGAGATTATCAAA
AAGGATCTTCACCTAGATCCTTTTAAATTAAAAATGAAGTTTTAAATCAATCTAAAGTATATATGAGTAA
ACTTGGTCTGACAGTTACCAATGCTTAATCAGTGAGGCACCTATCTCAGCGATCTGTCTATTTCGTTCAT
CCATAGTTGCCTGACTCCCCGTCGTGTAGATAACTACGATACGGGAGGGCTTACCATCTGGCCCCAGTGC
TGCAATGATACCGCGAGACCCACGCTCACCGGCTCCAGATTTATCAGCAATAAACCAGCCAGCCGGAAGG
GCCGAGCGCAGAAGTGGTCCTGCAACTTTATCCGCCTCCATCCAGTCTATTAATTGTTGCCGGGAAGCTA
GAGTAAGTAGTTCGCCAGTTAATAGTTTGCGCAACGTTGTTGCCATTGCTACAGGCATCGTGGTGTCACG
CTCGTCGTTTGGTATGGCTTCATTCAGCTCCGGTTCCCAACGATCAAGGCGAGTTACATGATCCCCCATG
TTGTGCAAAAAAGCGGTTAGCTCCTTCGGTCCTCCGATCGTTGTCAGAAGTAAGTTGGCCGCAGTGTTAT
CACTCATGGTTATGGCAGCACTGCATAATTCTCTTACTGTCATGCCATCCGTAAGATGCTTTTCTGTGAC
TGGTGAGTACTCAACCAAGTCATTCTGAGAATAGTGTATGCGGCGACCGAGTTGCTCTTGCCCGGCGTCA
ATACGGGATAATACCGCGCCACATAGCAGAACTTTAAAAGTGCTCATCATTGGAAAACGTTCTTCGGGGC
GAAAACTCTCAAGGATCTTACCGCTGTTGAGATCCAGTTCGATGTAACCCACTCGTGCACCCAACTGATC
TTCAGCATCTTTTACTTTCACCAGCGTTTCTGGGTGAGCAAAAACAGGAAGGCAAAATGCCGCAAAAAAG
GGAATAAGGGCGACACGGAAATGTTGAATACTCATACTCTTCCTTTTTCAATATTATTGAAGCATTTATC
AGGGTTATTGTCTCATGAGCGGATACATATTTGAATGTATTTAGAAAAATAAACAAATAGGGGTTCCGCG
CACATTTCCCCGAAAAGTGCCACCTAAATTGTAAGCGTTAATATTTTGTTAAAATTCGCGTTAAATTTTT
GTTAAATCAGCTCATTTTTTAACCAATAGGCCGAAATCGGCAAAATCCCTTATAAATCAAAAGAATAGAC
CGAGATAGGGT
[37 nt withheld, positions 8062-8098]
AAAGAACGTGGACTCCAACGTCAAAGG
[49 nt withheld, positions 8126-8174]
T
[91 nt withheld, positions 8176-8266]
G
[124 nt withheld, positions 8268-8391]
CCCATTCGCCATTCAGGCTGCGCAACTGTTGGGAAGGGCGATCGGTGCGGGCCTCTTCGCTATTACGCCA
GCTGGCGAAAGGGGGATGTGCTGCAAGGCGATTAAGTTGGGTAACGCCAGGGTTTTCCCAGTCACGACGT
TGTAAAACGACGGCCAGTGAGCGCGCGTAATACGACTCACTATAGGGCGAATTGACTAGTACATAACTTA
CGGTAAATGGCCCGCCTGGCTGACCGCCCAACGACCCCCGCCCATTGAC
Features (pLannotate 1.2.2; 28 found; start..end, strand, type, name):
    242..441     +  promoter       CMV promoter: human cytomegalovirus (CMV) immediate early promoter
    459..639     +  LTR            5' LTR (truncated): truncated 5' long terminal repeat (LTR) from HIV-1
    686..811     +  misc_feature   HIV-1 Ψ: packaging signal of human immunodeficiency virus type 1
    795..1133    +  CDS            HIV-1 gag (fragment): gag protein from human immunodeficiency virus 1; gag
   1310..1543    +  misc_feature   RRE: The Rev response element (RRE) of HIV-1 allows for Rev-dependent mRNA export from the nucleus to the cytoplasm.
   1920..2020    +  CDS            Rev (fragment): human immunodeficiency virus 1 (HIV-1) Rev protein; rev; enhances nuclear export of unspliced and incompletely spliced viral mRNAs
   2070..2187    +  misc_feature   cPPT/CTS: central polypurine tract and central termination sequence of HIV-1
   2262..2502    +  promoter       U6 promoter: RNA polymerase III promoter for human U6 snRNA
   2549..2616    +  misc_RNA       tracrRNA (fragment): trans-activating CRISPR RNA for the Streptococcus pyogenes CRISPR/Cas9 system
   2639..3138    +  promoter       PGK promoter: mouse phosphoglycerate kinase 1 promoter
   3178..3774    +  CDS            PuroR (fragment): puromycin N-acetyltransferase; pac from Streptomyces; confers resistance to puromycin
   3847..4545    +  CDS            TagBFP: TagBFP is a basic (constitutively fluorescent) blue fluorescent protein published in 2008, derived from Entacmaea quadricolor. It is reported to be a very rapidly-maturing monomer with very low acid sensitivity.
   4557..5143    +  misc_feature   WPRE: woodchuck hepatitis virus posttranscriptional regulatory element
   5137..5283    +  CDS            nef (fragment): NEF_HV1LA - Experimental evidence at protein level: Swiss-Prot protein existence level 1. Extracellular Nef protein targets CD4(+) T-lymphocytes for apoptosis by interacting with CXCR4 surface receptors. From Human immunodeficiency virus type 1 group M subtype B (isolate Lai) (HIV-1).
   5291..5469    +  LTR            5' LTR (truncated): truncated 5' long terminal repeat (LTR) from HIV-1
   5495..5606    +  polyA_signal   bGH poly(A) signal: bovine growth hormone polyadenylation signal
   5745..5763    -  promoter       T3 promoter: promoter for bacteriophage T3 RNA polymerase
   5808..5824    -  protein_bind   lac operator: The lac repressor binds to the lac operator to inhibit transcription in E. coli. This inhibition can be relieved by adding lactose or isopropyl-β-D-thiogalactopyranoside (IPTG). lac repressor encoded by lacI
   5832..5862    -  promoter       lac promoter: promoter for the E. coli lac operon
   5877..5898    -  protein_bind   CAP binding site: CAP binding activates transcription in the presence of cAMP. E. coli catabolite activator protein
   5911..6003    -  CDS            lacI (fragment): lac repressor; lacI; The lac repressor binds to the lac operator to inhibit transcription in E. coli. This inhibition can be relieved by adding lactose or isopropyl-β-D-thiogalactopyranoside (IPTG).
   6186..6774    -  rep_origin     ori: high-copy-number ColE1/pMB1/pBR322/pUC origin of replication
   6945..7805    -  CDS            AmpR: β-lactamase; bla; confers resistance to ampicillin, carbenicillin, and related antibiotics
   7806..7910    -  promoter       AmpR promoter: bla
   7963..8391    -  rep_origin     f1 ori (sequence partly withheld): f1 bacteriophage origin of replication; arrow indicates direction of (+) strand synthesis
   8396..8551    -  CDS            lacZα (fragment): LacZα fragment of β-galactosidase; lacZ fragment
   8559..8577    +  promoter       T7 promoter: promoter for bacteriophage T7 RNA polymerase
   8591..241     +  enhancer       CMV enhancer (across the origin): human cytomegalovirus immediate early enhancer
