[The description below was written by a language model from this plasmid's Addgene catalogue record and pLannotate feature annotations shown in this document.]
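Description:
pKLV2-U6gRNA5(VENTX_5-4)-PGKpuroBFP-W is an 8,650 bp HIV-1-based lentiviral CRISPR guide vector that expresses a single guide RNA against human VENTX together with puromycin resistance and a blue fluorescent marker. It derives from the pKLV2-U6gRNA5(BbsI)-PGKpuroBFP-W backbone, with the guide oligonucleotide inserted between two BbsI sites that were destroyed during cloning. In bacteria it is maintained through a high-copy ColE1/pUC-type origin and selected with ampicillin via β-lactamase. An f1 origin and remnants of a lac/lacZα cloning region with flanking T3 and T7 promoters are also present in the backbone.

The viral genome is driven by a CMV enhancer/promoter fused to a truncated 5' LTR, an arrangement that normally makes genomic RNA production in packaging cells independent of Tat. It is followed by the Ψ packaging signal with a gag fragment, the RRE for Rev-dependent nuclear export, and the cPPT/CTS. A truncated 3' LTR followed by a bGH polyadenylation signal closes the cassette. Within this frame, the human U6 Pol III promoter transcribes the VENTX spacer joined to a Streptococcus pyogenes Cas9 guide scaffold. Downstream, the mouse PGK promoter drives puromycin N-acetyltransferase and TagBFP, with a WPRE to enhance transcript expression. The table does not annotate the short segment linking the two coding sequences. No Cas9 is encoded, so the nuclease must be supplied separately in the target cells.

The vector lets transduced mammalian cells be selected with puromycin or tracked by blue fluorescence. It was deposited in connection with a study that inferred gene regulatory networks from time-series single-cell RNA-seq data with CRISPR perturbations.
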