Addgene plasmid #211992: pKLV2-U6gRNA5(VENTX_5-4)-PGKpuroBFP-W
Purpose: Express gRNA against VENTX with puro and BFP
Depositing lab: Kosuke Yusa. Depositing organization: Kyoto University, Institute for Life and Medical Sciences. Publication: RENGE infers gene regulatory networks using time-series single-cell RNA-seq data with CRISPR perturbations. Ishikawa M, Sugino S, Masuda Y, Tarumoto Y, Seto Y, Taniyama N, Wagai F, Yamauchi Y, Kojima Y, Kiryu H, Yusa K, Eiraku M, Mochizuki A. Commun Biol. 2023 Dec 28;6(1):1290. doi: 10.1038/s42003-023-05594-4. PubMed 38155269.
Backbone
  Vector backbone: pKLV2-U6gRNA5(BbsI)-PGKpuroBFP-W
  Backbone size w/o insert (bp): 8630
  Total vector size (bp): 8650
  Vector type: Mammalian Expression, Lentiviral, CRISPR
  Selectable markers: Puromycin
Growth in bacteria
  Bacterial resistance: Ampicillin, 100 μg/mL
  Growth temperature: 37°C
  Growth strain: NEB Stable
  Copy number: High Copy
Gene/Insert
  Gene/Insert name: sgRNA targeting VENTX
  gRNA/shRNA sequence: TCTATGTCAGGGTTGAGTA
  Species: H. sapiens (human)
  GenBank ID: NM_014468.4
  Entrez Gene: VENTX (a.k.a. HPX42B, NA88A, VENTX2)
  Promoter: Human U6 promoter
  Cloning method: Restriction Enzyme; 5′ cloning site BbsI (destroyed during cloning); 3′ cloning site BbsI (destroyed during cloning)
  Sequencing primers: 5′ AGATAATTAGAATTAATTTGACTG
Terms and licenses: Academic/Nonprofit Terms; Industry Terms: Not Available to Industry
How to cite: pKLV2-U6gRNA5(VENTX_5-4)-PGKpuroBFP-W was a gift from Kosuke Yusa (Addgene plasmid # 211992 ; http://n2t.net/addgene:211992 ; RRID:Addgene_211992)
